Addgene plasmid #18632: T4 Lysozyme F153I WT*
Depositing lab: Brian Matthews. Depositing organization: University of Oregon.
Backbone
  Vector backbone: pHS1403
  Backbone size w/o insert (bp): 5000
  Vector type: Bacterial Expression
Growth in bacteria
  Bacterial resistance: Ampicillin, 100 μg/mL
  Growth temperature: 37°C
  Growth strain: DH5alpha
  Copy number: High Copy
Gene/Insert
  Gene/Insert name: T4 Lysozyme (alt name: A153I)
  Species: Bacteriophage T4
  Insert size (bp): 600
  Mutation: F153I WT*
  GenBank ID: NP_049736
  Entrez Gene: e (a.k.a. T4p123)
  Cloning method: Restriction Enzyme; 5′ cloning site BamHI (not destroyed); 3′ cloning site HindIII (not destroyed)
  Sequencing primers: 5′ na; 3′ GGCGTATCACGAGGCCC
Terms and licenses: Academic/Nonprofit Terms; Industry Terms: Not Available to Industry
Depositor comments: The BamHI site is 27 bp from the ATG and the HindIII site is 115 bp from the stop.
How to cite: T4 Lysozyme F153I WT* was a gift from Brian Matthews (Addgene plasmid # 18632 ; http://n2t.net/addgene:18632 ; RRID:Addgene_18632)
