[The description below was written by a language model from this plasmid's Addgene catalogue record.]
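Description:
T4 Lysozyme F153I WT* is a bacterial expression plasmid built on the pHS1403 backbone (about 5 kb without insert) that carries the bacteriophage T4 lysozyme gene (gene e) with a point mutation. It is maintained in E. coli as a high-copy plasmid under ampicillin selection. The record does not state the origin of replication or the promoter driving expression, and no feature table is provided, so the regulatory elements of pHS1403 cannot be described from the available information.

The insert is roughly 600 bp and was cloned as a BamHI–HindIII fragment, with both sites retained. According to the depositor, the BamHI site lies 27 bp upstream of the start codon and the HindIII site 115 bp downstream of the stop codon, so the fragment includes short flanking untranslated sequence around the coding region. The listed mutation is F153I in the "WT*" background. In the T4 lysozyme literature, WT* conventionally denotes the cysteine-free pseudo-wild-type protein used as a reference for mutational studies, although the record itself does not define the term. The alternative insert name is given as "A153I", which disagrees with the F153I designation on the original residue at position 153; the record offers no explanation for this discrepancy. No fusion tags or reporters are listed.

The record does not state a purpose. A single substitution in this model protein is consistent with producing recombinant mutant lysozyme in bacteria for studies of protein stability, folding and structure.
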