>Addgene plasmid #18632 | T4 Lysozyme F153I WT* | addgene partial sequence | sequence record 24417 | 18632 sequence with 3primeUP
GCTANTGNAAAAGCCCGCTCATTAGGCGGGCTCAGATCTGCTCATGTTTGACAGCTTATCATCGATAAGC
TTCGGCAATAAATTCTTGATATGTTTTCATATGTTTCCTTTAAATATTTTAATTAGTAATTGTCTATTCA
AGTAATTGTGAATATACTATCACAATTCCAAGAGAAAGTAAACAGCTTTATAGATTTTTATACGCGTCCC
AAGTGCCAGTTCTAATCGTTGTAATGACTCGTTTTGCGCGATTAGGTGTTTGATTATACCATCTACTTTT
AGCTAAGTTAACTGCTGCTTCATCCCAGCGTTTTTGTTGAAGCATACGTAAAGAGTTAGTAAATCCTGCC
ACACCGGTTTCTCCCATTTGGAAAACCATATTAATCAATGCAGCGCGACGAACCGCATCAAGAGAATCAT
AAACCGGTTTTAATTTAGCATTTCTCAGAATTCCGCGAACAGCAGCATCAACATCCTGATTAAAGAGTTT
TTCAGCCTCATCTTTTGTAATTACACCATTAGTATTACGCCCAATAGCTTTATCTAATTCAGATTTAGCA
GCATTAAGTGATGGACTTTTTGTAAGCAAATGACCGATGCCAATAGTGTAATAGCCTTCTGTGTCTTTAT
AGATTTNAAGTCTAAGACCTTCATCTATACGTAACATTCNAATATATCATAATACCTCCNANGCACGATG
GANCCGTTNCCGGGNGAATTGTATCCGCTCCCATNCNCCATANACGAGCGAGATANTGCACNGGGAGGGA
GAAGNGACCGTCCGGGGAATGTACCNCC
